>Addgene plasmid #233497 | pMTKM25 | addgene full sequence | sequence record 467227 | Addgene NGS Result
TCGGTCTCAAACGAACACCGATGAAGCAAAGAAGTAACAGCAGGAAAGAAAAACAAACACAACAAAAAAA
AACAAGCAGCATAGCATCAACAGAAATTTCTAAAGAGAACCAAATTCACCCCAGAAACAACCGCACAAAT
ACGACATCCATCCACCTTTCTTTTATCTTCTTTTTCTGATCTGATAATTAGTTTCATATACAATACGTAG
AAACAGGCGCACAGCACCCAGACCTGGCTTCTGCCCCAGTGTATAAGCAATGTAGCATAATTGGAAAAAA
AAACGAAAAATACCGAAAATAAGTGGGAAGCTGGGCCACAGGAGTGGGGCGGGATGCGACTGGTTCTGAG
CGGGACCGGGTAATAAGGTTGAAAAACTTTGAATTGATGGAATAAGTAACTTCTTTCTTTTCGCTGGCGG
GAGAAGGAAAAAAAAAAATTTTTTTTCCTTCTGTTTAGTACTGGGACATTGAGAAGGCGTGTCAATTTTG
AATAATTAGAGTGGTCAAAAAAATTTTTTTTGCTTGGGATACCCTTTTTCGATAATGTAAATTTTTTTTG
AATATAAAAGGAGATTGAAAAATTTTTTCTAGCAGAAATGTTTTCAAGTTTTAATTGCAAGTTTCGTTTG
AGTATTCAGTTGTATTTTAGTTGATTTGTAGTTTATTTACTAGTATTCTCATAGTTCTAACTCCAAGAGA
AGTAACATTAAAGTATGTGAGACCAGACCAATAAAAAACGCCCGGCGGCAACCGAGCGTTCTGAACAAAT
CCAGATGGAGTTCTGAGGTCATTACTGGATCTATCAACAGGAGTCCAAGCGAGCTCGATATCAAATTACG
CCCCGCCCTGCCACTCATCGCAGTACTGTTGTAATTCATTAAGCATTCTGCCGACATGGAAGCCATCACA
AACGGCATGATGAACCTGAATCGCCAGCGGCATCAGCACCTTGTCGCCTTGCGTATAATATTTGCCCATG
GTGAAAACGGGGGCGAAGAAGTTGTCCATATTGGCCACGTTTAAATCAAAACTGGTGAAACTCACCCAGG
GATTGGCTGAAACGAAAAACATATTCTCAATAAACCCTTTAGGGAAATAGGCCAGGTTTTCACCGTAACA
CGCCACATCTTGCGAATATATGTGTAGAAACTGCCGGAAATCGTCGTGGTATTCACTCCAGAGCGATGAA
AACGTTTCAGTTTGCTCATGGAAAACGGTGTAACAAGGGTGAACACTATCCCATATCACCAGCTCACCGT
CTTTCATTGCCATACGAAATTCCGGATGAGCATTCATCAGGCGGGCAAGAATGTGAATAAAGGCCGGATA
AAACTTGTGCTTATTTTTCTTTACGGTCTTTAAAAAGGCCGTAATATCCAGCTGAACGGTCTGGTTATAG
GTACATTGAGCAACTGACTGAAATGCCTCAAAATGTTCTTTACGATGCCATTGGGATATATCAACGGTGG
TATATCCAGTGATTTTTTTCTCCATTTTAGCTTCCTTAGCTCCTGAAAATCTCGATAACTCAAAAAATAC
GCCCGGTAGTGATCTTATTTCATTATGGTGAAAGTTGGAACCTCTTACGTGCCCGATCAATCATGACCAA
AATCCCTTAACGTGAGTTTTCGTTCCACTGAGCGTCAGACCCCGTAGAAAAGATCAAAGGATCTTCTTGA
GATCCTTTTTTTCTGCGCGTAATCTGCTGCTTGCAAACAAAAAAACCACCGCTACCAGCGGTGGTTTGTT
TGCCGGATCAAGAGCTACCAACTCTTTTTCCGAAGGTAACTGGCTTCAGCAGAGCGCAGATACCAAATAC
TGTTCTTCTAGTGTAGCCGTAGTTAGGCCACCACTTCAAGAACTCTGTAGCACCGCCTACATACCTCGCT
CTGCTAATCCTGTTACCAGTGGCTGCTGCCAGTGGCGATAAGTCGTGTCTTACCGGGTTGGACTCAAGAC
GATAGTTACCGGATAAGGCGCAGCGGTCGGGCTGAACGGGGGGTTCGTGCACACAGCCCAGCTTGGAGCG
AACGACCTACACCGAACTGAGATACCTACAGCGTGAGCTATGAGAAAGCGCCACGCTTCCCGAAGGGAGA
AAGGCGGACAGGTATCCGGTAAGCGGCAGGGTCGGAACAGGAGAGCGCACGAGGGAGCTTCCAGGGGGAA
ACGCCTGGTATCTTTATAGTCCTGTCGGGTTTCGCCACCTCTGACTTGAGCGTCGATTTTTGTGATGCTC
GTCAGGGGGGCGGAGCCTATGGAAAAACGCCAGCAACGCGGCCTTTTTACGGTTCCTGGCCTTTTGCTGG
CCTTTTGCTCACATGTTCTTTCCTGCGTTATCCCCTGATTCTGTGGATAACCGTAG
Features (pLannotate 1.2.2; 4 found; start..end, strand, type, name):
    731..765     -  terminator     lambda t0 terminator: minimal transcription terminator from phage lambda (Scholtissek and Grosse, 1987)
    839..1495    -  CDS            cat: CAT_ECOLX - Experimental evidence at protein level: Swiss-Prot protein existence level 1. This enzyme is an effector of chloramphenicol resistance in bacteria. From Escherichia coli. This protein is used as a marker in many commonly used cloning vectors, such as pACYC184.
   1496..1593    -  promoter       cat promoter: promoter of the E. coli cat gene encoding chloramphenicol acetyltransferase
   1677..2265    +  rep_origin     ori: high-copy-number ColE1/pMB1/pBR322/pUC origin of replication
