[The description below was written by a language model from this plasmid's Addgene catalogue record and pLannotate feature annotations shown in this document.]
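Description:
pMTKM25 is a Level 0 (part) plasmid for Modular Cloning (MoClo) that stores the TEF3 promoter of Kluyveromyces marxianus strain CBS 6556 as a reusable building block. It is built in pYTK001, the part entry vector of a yeast MoClo toolkit, and the promoter was introduced by Golden Gate cloning. The catalogue lists it under yeast expression and synthetic biology, but the plasmid carries only a regulatory part, with no coding sequence downstream of it. The sequenced record is 2,366 nt long.

The annotated features all belong to the bacterial backbone. A high-copy ColE1/pUC-type origin supports replication in E. coli. A chloramphenicol acetyltransferase (cat) gene, driven by its native cat promoter and followed by a minimal phage lambda t0 terminator, provides chloramphenicol selection. No yeast origin, centromere or yeast selectable marker is annotated, which fits a plasmid that is propagated only in bacteria. The promoter insert was not recognised by the annotation software. It presumably lies in the unannotated region of roughly 700 nt before the terminator, though the feature table does not confirm this. The flanking Type IIS restriction sites and overhangs that define the part type are also not annotated.

In use, the TEF3 promoter would be released in a Golden Gate reaction and joined with coding sequence, terminator and other parts to form transcription units in higher-level vectors. This supports gene expression and strain engineering in K. marxianus. The associated work concerns developing this yeast as a host for lactose valorization.
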