Addgene plasmid #233497: pMTKM25
Purpose: Level 0 plasmid for MoClo, encodes the TEF3 promoter for K.marxianus
Depositing lab: Vincent Martin. Depositing organization: Concordia University. Publication: Sequencing of a Dairy Isolate Unlocks Kluyveromyces marxianus as a Host for Lactose Valorization. Thornbury M, Knoops A, Summerby-Murray I, Dhaliwal J, Johnson S, Utomo JC, Joshi J, Narcross L, Remondetto G, Pouliot M, Whiteway M, Martin VJJ. ACS Synth Biol. 2025 Jul 8. doi: 10.1021/acssynbio.5c00096. PubMed 40629255.
Backbone
  Vector backbone: pYTK001
  Backbone manufacturer: John Dueber, Addgene plasmid #65108
  Backbone size w/o insert (bp): 2676
  Vector type: Yeast Expression, Synthetic Biology
Growth in bacteria
  Bacterial resistance: Chloramphenicol, 25 μg/mL
  Growth temperature: 37°C
  Growth strain: DH5alpha
  Copy number: High Copy
Gene/Insert
  Gene/Insert name: promTEF3
  Species: K.marxianus CBS 6556
  Cloning method: Golden Gate
Resource information
  A portion of this plasmid was derived from a plasmid made by: The promoter sequence was originally published by Lang et al, 2020 (https://doi.org/10.1016/j.mec.2020.e00145)
Terms and licenses: Academic/Nonprofit Terms; Industry Terms: Not Available to Industry
Depositor comments: Please visit https://doi.org/10.1101/2025.02.03.636257 for bioRxiv preprint.
How to cite: pMTKM25 was a gift from Vincent Martin (Addgene plasmid # 233497 ; http://n2t.net/addgene:233497 ; RRID:Addgene_233497)
